LOCUS       Exported 10826 bp ds-DNA circular SYN 12-MAY-2021
DEFINITION  Mammalian expression construct of human codon-adapted anion
            channelrhodopsin 2 from Guillardia theta fused in frame to EYFP via
            a NotI site in the pFUGW vector backbone.
ACCESSION   .
VERSION     .
KEYWORDS    pFUGW-hGtACR2-EYFP
SOURCE      synthetic DNA construct
  ORGANISM  synthetic DNA construct
REFERENCE   1 (bases 1 to 10826)
  AUTHORS   Govorunova EG, Sineshchekov OA, Janz R, Liu X, Spudich JL
  TITLE     Natural light-gated anion channels: A family of microbial rhodopsins
            for advanced optogenetics.
  JOURNAL   Science. 2015 Jun 25. pii: aaa7484.
  PUBMED    26113638
REFERENCE   2 (bases 1 to 10826)
  AUTHORS   .
  TITLE     Direct Submission
  JOURNAL   Exported May 12, 2021 from SnapGene Server 1.1.58
            http://www.snapgene.com
FEATURES             Location/Qualifiers
     source          1..10826
                     /organism="synthetic DNA construct"
                     /mol_type="other DNA"
     primer_bind     26..47
                     /label=F1ori-F
                     /note="F1 origin, forward primer"
     primer_bind     complement(166..186)
                     /label=pBABE 3'
                     /note="SV40 enhancer, reverse primer for pBABE vectors"
     promoter        171..500
                     /label=SV40 promoter
                     /note="SV40 enhancer and early promoter"
     rep_origin      351..486
                     /label=SV40 ori
                     /note="SV40 origin of replication"
     primer_bind     413..432
                     /label=SV40pro-F
                     /note="SV40 promoter/origin, forward primer"
     promoter        548..595
                     /label=EM7 promoter
                     /note="synthetic bacterial promoter "
     CDS             614..988
                     /codon_start=1
                     /gene="Sh ble from Streptoalloteichus hindustanus"
                     /product="antibiotic-binding protein"
                     /label=BleoR
                     /note="confers resistance to bleomycin, phleomycin, and
                     Zeocin(TM)"
                     /translation="MAKLTSAVPVLTARDVAGAVEFWTDRLGFSRDFVEDDFAGVVRDD
                     VTLFISAVQDQVVPDNTLAWVWVRGLDELYAEWSEVVSTNFRDASGPAMTEIGEQPWGR
                     EFALRDPAGNCVHFVAEEQD"
     polyA_signal    1118..1239
                     /label=SV40 poly(A) signal
                     /note="SV40 polyadenylation signal"
     primer_bind     complement(1155..1174)
                     /label=SV40pA-R
                     /note="SV40 polyA, reverse primer"
     primer_bind     1209..1228
                     /label=EBV-rev
                     /note="SV40 polyA terminator, reverse primer"
     primer_bind     complement(1288..1304)
                     /label=M13 rev
                     /note="common sequencing primer, one of multiple similar
                     variants"
     primer_bind     complement(1288..1304)
                     /label=M13 Reverse
                     /note="In lacZ gene. Also called M13-rev"
     primer_bind     complement(1301..1323)
                     /label=M13/pUC Reverse
                     /note="In lacZ gene"
     protein_bind    1312..1328
                     /label=lac operator
                     /bound_moiety="lac repressor encoded by lacI"
                     /note="The lac repressor binds to the lac operator to
                     inhibit transcription in E. coli. This inhibition can be
                     relieved by adding lactose or
                     isopropyl-beta-D-thiogalactopyranoside (IPTG)."
     promoter        complement(1336..1366)
                     /label=lac promoter
                     /note="promoter for the E. coli lac operon"
     protein_bind    1381..1402
                     /label=CAP binding site
                     /bound_moiety="E. coli catabolite activator protein"
                     /note="CAP binding activates transcription in the presence
                     of cAMP."
     primer_bind     complement(1519..1536)
                     /label=L4440
                     /note="L4440 vector, forward primer"
     rep_origin      complement(1690..2278)
                     /direction=LEFT
                     /label=ori
                     /note="high-copy-number ColE1/pMB1/pBR322/pUC origin of
                     replication"
     primer_bind     complement(1770..1789)
                     /label=pBR322ori-F
                     /note="pBR322 origin, forward primer"
     CDS             complement(2449..3309)
                     /codon_start=1
                     /gene="bla"
                     /product="beta-lactamase"
                     /label=AmpR
                     /note="confers resistance to ampicillin, carbenicillin, and
                     related antibiotics"
                     /translation="MSIQHFRVALIPFFAAFCLPVFAHPETLVKVKDAEDQLGARVGYI
                     ELDLNSGKILESFRPEERFPMMSTFKVLLCGAVLSRIDAGQEQLGRRIHYSQNDLVEYS
                     PVTEKHLTDGMTVRELCSAAITMSDNTAANLLLTTIGGPKELTAFLHNMGDHVTRLDRW
                     EPELNEAIPNDERDTTMPVAMATTLRKLLTGELLTLASRQQLIDWMEADKVAGPLLRSA
                     LPAGWFIADKSGAGERGSRGIIAALGPDGKPSRIVVIYTTGSQATMDERNRQIAEIGAS
                     LIKHW"
     primer_bind     3072..3091
                     /label=Amp-R
                     /note="Ampicillin resistance gene, reverse primer"
     promoter        complement(3310..3414)
                     /gene="bla"
                     /label=AmpR promoter
     primer_bind     complement(3489..3508)
                     /label=pRS-marker
                     /note="pRS vectors, use to sequence yeast selectable
                     marker"
     enhancer        3680..4059
                     /label=CMV enhancer
                     /note="human cytomegalovirus immediate early enhancer"
     promoter        4061..4259
                     /label=CMV promoter
                     /note="human cytomegalovirus (CMV) immediate early
                     promoter"
     primer_bind     4214..4234
                     /label=CMV-F
                     /note="Human CMV immediate early promoter, forward primer"
     LTR             4277..4457
                     /label=5' LTR (truncated)
                     /note="truncated 5' long terminal repeat (LTR) from HIV-1"
     misc_feature    4504..4629
                     /label=HIV-1 Psi
                     /note="packaging signal of human immunodeficiency virus
                     type 1"
     misc_feature    5122..5355
                     /label=RRE
                     /note="The Rev response element (RRE) of HIV-1 allows for
                     Rev-dependent mRNA export from the nucleus to the
                     cytoplasm."
     CDS             5540..5584
                     /codon_start=1
                     /product="antigenic peptide corresponding to amino acids
                     655 to 669 of the HIV envelope protein gp41 (Lutje Hulsik
                     et al., 2013)"
                     /label=gp41 peptide
                     /note="recognized by the 2H10 single-chain llama nanobody"
                     /translation="KNEQELLELDKWASL"
     misc_feature    5882..5999
                     /label=cPPT/CTS
                     /note="central polypurine tract and central termination
                     sequence of HIV-1"
     promoter        6091..7302
                     /label=UbC promoter
                     /note="human ubiquitin C promoter"
     primer_bind     7139..7158
                     /label=hUBCpro-F
                     /note="Human Ubiquitin C (UbC) promoter, forward primer"
     CDS             8219..8935
                     /codon_start=1
                     /product="enhanced YFP"
                     /label=EYFP
                     /note="mammalian codon-optimized"
                     /translation="VSKGEELFTGVVPILVELDGDVNGHKFSVSGEGEGDATYGKLTLK
                     FICTTGKLPVPWPTLVTTFGYGLQCFARYPDHMKQHDFFKSAMPEGYVQERTIFFKDDG
                     NYKTRAEVKFEGDTLVNRIELKGIDFKEDGNILGHKLEYNYNSHNVYIMADKQKNGIKV
                     NFKIRHNIEDGSVQLADHYQQNTPIGDGPVLLPDNHYLSYQSALSKDPNEKRDHMVLLE
                     FVTAAGITLGMDELYK"
     primer_bind     complement(8261..8282)
                     /label=EGFP-N
                     /note="EGFP, reverse primer"
     primer_bind     complement(8522..8541)
                     /label=EXFP-R
                     /note="For distinguishing EGFP variants, reverse primer"
     primer_bind     8869..8890
                     /label=EGFP-C
                     /note="EGFP, forward primer"
     misc_feature    8960..9548
                     /label=WPRE
                     /note="woodchuck hepatitis virus posttranscriptional
                     regulatory element"
     primer_bind     complement(9013..9033)
                     /label=WPRE-R
                     /note="WPRE, reverse primer"
     CDS             complement(9431..9442)
                     /codon_start=1
                     /product="Factor Xa recognition and cleavage site"
                     /label=Factor Xa site
                     /translation="IEGR"
     primer_bind     complement(9551..9567)
                     /label=KS primer
                     /note="common sequencing primer, one of multiple similar
                     variants"
     primer_bind     complement(9552..9568)
                     /label=pBluescriptKS
                     /note="For pBluescript vector"
     LTR             10073..10253
                     /label=5' LTR (truncated)
                     /note="truncated 5' long terminal repeat (LTR) from HIV-1"
     primer_bind     complement(10279..10296)
                     /label=BGH-rev
                     /note="Bovine growth hormone terminator, reverse primer.
                     Also called BGH reverse"
     polyA_signal    10285..10509
                     /label=bGH poly(A) signal
                     /note="bovine growth hormone polyadenylation signal"
     rep_origin      10555..157
                     /direction=RIGHT
                     /label=f1 ori
                     /note="f1 bacteriophage origin of replication; arrow
                     indicates direction of (+) strand synthesis"
     primer_bind     complement(10642..10661)
                     /label=F1ori-R
                     /note="F1 origin, reverse primer"
ORIGIN
        1 acgttggagt ccacgttctt taatagtgga ctcttgttcc aaactggaac aacactcaac
       61 cctatctcgg tctattcttt tgatttataa gggattttgc cgatttcggc ctattggtta
      121 aaaaatgagc tgatttaaca aaaatttaac gcgaattaat tctgtggaat gtgtgtcagt
      181 tagggtgtgg aaagtcccca ggctccccag caggcagaag tatgcaaagc atgcatctca
      241 attagtcagc aaccaggtgt ggaaagtccc caggctcccc agcaggcaga agtatgcaaa
      301 gcatgcatct caattagtca gcaaccatag tcccgcccct aactccgccc atcccgcccc
      361 taactccgcc cagttccgcc cattctccgc cccatggctg actaattttt tttatttatg
      421 cagaggccga ggccgcctct gcctctgagc tattccagaa gtagtgagga ggcttttttg
      481 gaggcctagg cttttgcaaa aagctcccgg gagcttgtat atccattttc ggatctgatc
      541 agcacgtgtt gacaattaat catcggcata gtatatcggc atagtataat acgacaaggt
      601 gaggaactaa accatggcca agttgaccag tgccgttccg gtgctcaccg cgcgcgacgt
      661 cgccggagcg gtcgagttct ggaccgaccg gctcgggttc tcccgggact tcgtggagga
      721 cgacttcgcc ggtgtggtcc gggacgacgt gaccctgttc atcagcgcgg tccaggacca
      781 ggtggtgccg gacaacaccc tggcctgggt gtgggtgcgc ggcctggacg agctgtacgc
      841 cgagtggtcg gaggtcgtgt ccacgaactt ccgggacgcc tccgggccgg ccatgaccga
      901 gatcggcgag cagccgtggg ggcgggagtt cgccctgcgc gacccggccg gcaactgcgt
      961 gcacttcgtg gccgaggagc aggactgaca cgtgctacga gatttcgatt ccaccgccgc
     1021 cttctatgaa aggttgggct tcggaatcgt tttccgggac gccggctgga tgatcctcca
     1081 gcgcggggat ctcatgctgg agttcttcgc ccaccccaac ttgtttattg cagcttataa
     1141 tggttacaaa taaagcaata gcatcacaaa tttcacaaat aaagcatttt tttcactgca
     1201 ttctagttgt ggtttgtcca aactcatcaa tgtatcttat catgtctgta taccgtcgac
     1261 ctctagctag agcttggcgt aatcatggtc atagctgttt cctgtgtgaa attgttatcc
     1321 gctcacaatt ccacacaaca tacgagccgg aagcataaag tgtaaagcct ggggtgccta
     1381 atgagtgagc taactcacat taattgcgtt gcgctcactg cccgctttcc agtcgggaaa
     1441 cctgtcgtgc cagctgcatt aatgaatcgg ccaacgcgcg gggagaggcg gtttgcgtat
     1501 tgggcgctct tccgcttcct cgctcactga ctcgctgcgc tcggtcgttc ggctgcggcg
     1561 agcggtatca gctcactcaa aggcggtaat acggttatcc acagaatcag gggataacgc
     1621 aggaaagaac atgtgagcaa aaggccagca aaaggccagg aaccgtaaaa aggccgcgtt
     1681 gctggcgttt ttccataggc tccgcccccc tgacgagcat cacaaaaatc gacgctcaag
     1741 tcagaggtgg cgaaacccga caggactata aagataccag gcgtttcccc ctggaagctc
     1801 cctcgtgcgc tctcctgttc cgaccctgcc gcttaccgga tacctgtccg cctttctccc
     1861 ttcgggaagc gtggcgcttt ctcatagctc acgctgtagg tatctcagtt cggtgtaggt
     1921 cgttcgctcc aagctgggct gtgtgcacga accccccgtt cagcccgacc gctgcgcctt
     1981 atccggtaac tatcgtcttg agtccaaccc ggtaagacac gacttatcgc cactggcagc
     2041 agccactggt aacaggatta gcagagcgag gtatgtaggc ggtgctacag agttcttgaa
     2101 gtggtggcct aactacggct acactagaag aacagtattt ggtatctgcg ctctgctgaa
     2161 gccagttacc ttcggaaaaa gagttggtag ctcttgatcc ggcaaacaaa ccaccgctgg
     2221 tagcggtggt ttttttgttt gcaagcagca gattacgcgc agaaaaaaag gatctcaaga
     2281 agatcctttg atcttttcta cggggtctga cgctcagtgg aacgaaaact cacgttaagg
     2341 gattttggtc atgagattat caaaaaggat cttcacctag atccttttaa attaaaaatg
     2401 aagttttaaa tcaatctaaa gtatatatga gtaaacttgg tctgacagtt accaatgctt
     2461 aatcagtgag gcacctatct cagcgatctg tctatttcgt tcatccatag ttgcctgact
     2521 ccccgtcgtg tagataacta cgatacggga gggcttacca tctggcccca gtgctgcaat
     2581 gataccgcga gacccacgct caccggctcc agatttatca gcaataaacc agccagccgg
     2641 aagggccgag cgcagaagtg gtcctgcaac tttatccgcc tccatccagt ctattaattg
     2701 ttgccgggaa gctagagtaa gtagttcgcc agttaatagt ttgcgcaacg ttgttgccat
     2761 tgctacaggc atcgtggtgt cacgctcgtc gtttggtatg gcttcattca gctccggttc
     2821 ccaacgatca aggcgagtta catgatcccc catgttgtgc aaaaaagcgg ttagctcctt
     2881 cggtcctccg atcgttgtca gaagtaagtt ggccgcagtg ttatcactca tggttatggc
     2941 agcactgcat aattctctta ctgtcatgcc atccgtaaga tgcttttctg tgactggtga
     3001 gtactcaacc aagtcattct gagaatagtg tatgcggcga ccgagttgct cttgcccggc
     3061 gtcaatacgg gataataccg cgccacatag cagaacttta aaagtgctca tcattggaaa
     3121 acgttcttcg gggcgaaaac tctcaaggat cttaccgctg ttgagatcca gttcgatgta
     3181 acccactcgt gcacccaact gatcttcagc atcttttact ttcaccagcg tttctgggtg
     3241 agcaaaaaca ggaaggcaaa atgccgcaaa aaagggaata agggcgacac ggaaatgttg
     3301 aatactcata ctcttccttt ttcaatatta ttgaagcatt tatcagggtt attgtctcat
     3361 gagcggatac atatttgaat gtatttagaa aaataaacaa ataggggttc cgcgcacatt
     3421 tccccgaaaa gtgccacctg acgtcgacgg atcgggagat ctcccgatcc cctatggtgc
     3481 actctcagta caatctgctc tgatgccgca tagttaagcc agtatctgct ccctgcttgt
     3541 gtgttggagg tcgctgagta gtgcgcgagc aaaatttaag ctacaacaag gcaaggcttg
     3601 accgacaatt gcatgaagaa tctgcttagg gttaggcgtt ttgcgctgct tcgcgatgta
     3661 cgggccagat atacgcgttg acattgatta ttgactagtt attaatagta atcaattacg
     3721 gggtcattag ttcatagccc atatatggag ttccgcgtta cataacttac ggtaaatggc
     3781 ccgcctggct gaccgcccaa cgacccccgc ccattgacgt caataatgac gtatgttccc
     3841 atagtaacgc caatagggac tttccattga cgtcaatggg tggagtattt acggtaaact
     3901 gcccacttgg cagtacatca agtgtatcat atgccaagta cgccccctat tgacgtcaat
     3961 gacggtaaat ggcccgcctg gcattatgcc cagtacatga ccttatggga ctttcctact
     4021 tggcagtaca tctacgtatt agtcatcgct attaccatgg tgatgcggtt ttggcagtac
     4081 atcaatgggc gtggatagcg gtttgactca cggggatttc caagtctcca ccccattgac
     4141 gtcaatggga gtttgttttg gcaccaaaat caacgggact ttccaaaatg tcgtaacaac
     4201 tccgccccat tgacgcaaat gggcggtagg cgtgtacggt gggaggtcta tataagcagc
     4261 gcgttttgcc tgtactgggt ctctctggtt agaccagatc tgagcctggg agctctctgg
     4321 ctaactaggg aacccactgc ttaagcctca ataaagcttg ccttgagtgc ttcaagtagt
     4381 gtgtgcccgt ctgttgtgtg actctggtaa ctagagatcc ctcagaccct tttagtcagt
     4441 gtggaaaatc tctagcagtg gcgcccgaac agggacttga aagcgaaagg gaaaccagag
     4501 gagctctctc gacgcaggac tcggcttgct gaagcgcgca cggcaagagg cgaggggcgg
     4561 cgactggtga gtacgccaaa aattttgact agcggaggct agaaggagag agatgggtgc
     4621 gagagcgtca gtattaagcg ggggagaatt agatcgcgat gggaaaaaat tcggttaagg
     4681 ccagggggaa agaaaaaata taaattaaaa catatagtat gggcaagcag ggagctagaa
     4741 cgattcgcag ttaatcctgg cctgttagaa acatcagaag gctgtagaca aatactggga
     4801 cagctacaac catcccttca gacaggatca gaagaactta gatcattata taatacagta
     4861 gcaaccctct attgtgtgca tcaaaggata gagataaaag acaccaagga agctttagac
     4921 aagatagagg aagagcaaaa caaaagtaag accaccgcac agcaagcggc cgctgatctt
     4981 cagacctgga ggaggagata tgagggacaa ttggagaagt gaattatata aatataaagt
     5041 agtaaaaatt gaaccattag gagtagcacc caccaaggca aagagaagag tggtgcagag
     5101 agaaaaaaga gcagtgggaa taggagcttt gttccttggg ttcttgggag cagcaggaag
     5161 cactatgggc gcagcgtcaa tgacgctgac ggtacaggcc agacaattat tgtctggtat
     5221 agtgcagcag cagaacaatt tgctgagggc tattgaggcg caacagcatc tgttgcaact
     5281 cacagtctgg ggcatcaagc agctccaggc aagaatcctg gctgtggaaa gatacctaaa
     5341 ggatcaacag ctcctgggga tttggggttg ctctggaaaa ctcatttgca ccactgctgt
     5401 gccttggaat gctagttgga gtaataaatc tctggaacag atttggaatc acacgacctg
     5461 gatggagtgg gacagagaaa ttaacaatta cacaagctta atacactcct taattgaaga
     5521 atcgcaaaac cagcaagaaa agaatgaaca agaattattg gaattagata aatgggcaag
     5581 tttgtggaat tggtttaaca taacaaattg gctgtggtat ataaaattat tcataatgat
     5641 agtaggaggc ttggtaggtt taagaatagt ttttgctgta ctttctatag tgaatagagt
     5701 taggcaggga tattcaccat tatcgtttca gacccacctc ccaaccccga ggggacccga
     5761 caggcccgaa ggaatagaag aagaaggtgg agagagagac agagacagat ccattcgatt
     5821 agtgaacgga tcggcactgc gtgcgccaat tctgcagaca aatggcagta ttcatccaca
     5881 attttaaaag aaaagggggg attggggggt acagtgcagg ggaaagaata gtagacataa
     5941 tagcaacaga catacaaact aaagaattac aaaaacaaat tacaaaaatt caaaattttc
     6001 gggtttatta cagggacagc agagatccag tttggttaat cgcatgctag ctagttcgaa
     6061 ccttaattaa cccgtgtcgg ctccagatct ggcctccgcg ccgggttttg gcgcctcccg
     6121 cgggcgcccc cctcctcacg gcgagcgctg ccacgtcaga cgaagggcgc agcgagcgtc
     6181 ctgatccttc cgcccggacg ctcaggacag cggcccgctg ctcataagac tcggccttag
     6241 aaccccagta tcagcagaag gacattttag gacgggactt gggtgactct agggcactgg
     6301 ttttctttcc agagagcgga acaggcgagg aaaagtagtc ccttctcggc gattctgcgg
     6361 agggatctcc gtggggcggt gaacgccgat gattatataa ggacgcgccg ggtgtggcac
     6421 agctagttcc gtcgcagccg ggatttgggt cgcggttctt gtttgtggat cgctgtgatc
     6481 gtcacttggt gagtagcggg ctgctgggct ggccggggct ttcgtggccg ccgggccgct
     6541 cggtgggacg gaagcgtgtg gagagaccgc caagggctgt agtctgggtc cgcgagcaag
     6601 gttgccctga actgggggtt ggggggagcg cagcaaaatg gcggctgttc ccgagtcttg
     6661 aatggaagac gcttgtgagg cgggctgtga ggtcgttgaa acaaggtggg gggcatggtg
     6721 ggcggcaaga acccaaggtc ttgaggcctt cgctaatgcg ggaaagctct tattcgggtg
     6781 agatgggctg gggcaccatc tggggaccct gacgtgaagt ttgtcactga ctggagaact
     6841 cggtttgtcg tctgttgcgg gggcggcagt tatggcggtg ccgttgggca gtgcacccgt
     6901 acctttggga gcgcgcgccc tcgtcgtgtc gtgacgtcac ccgttctgtt ggcttataat
     6961 gcagggtggg gccacctgcc ggtaggtgtg cggtaggctt ttctccgtcg caggacgcag
     7021 ggttcgggcc tagggtaggc tctcctgaat cgacaggcgc cggacctctg gtgaggggag
     7081 ggataagtga ggcgtcagtt tctttggtcg gttttatgta cctatcttct taagtagctg
     7141 aagctccggt tttgaactat gcgctcgggg ttggcgagtg tgttttgtga agttttttag
     7201 gcaccttttg aaatgtaatc atttgggtca atatgtaatt ttcagtgtta gactagtaaa
     7261 ttgtccgcta aattctggcc gtttttggct tttttgttag acgaagcttg ggctgcaggt
     7321 cgactctaga ggatccatgg cctcccaggt cgtgtacggc gagtgggcca gcacccacac
     7381 agagtgctac aacatgagca ggatcgacag caccttcgtg agcctgctgc agctggtgtg
     7441 ggccgtggtg agcggatgcc agaccatctt catgatcagc agggccccca aggtgccctg
     7501 ggagagcgtg tacctgccct tcgtggagtc catcacatac gccctggcca gcaccggcaa
     7561 tggcacactg cagatgaggg acggcaggtt ctttccctgg tccaggatgg ccagctggct
     7621 gtgcacatgc cccattatgc tgggccagat ctccaacatg gctctggtga agtacaagag
     7681 catccctctg aaccccatcg cccaggccgc cagcattatc agggtggtga tgggcattac
     7741 cgctaccatc tcccccgccg agtacatgaa gtggctgttc ttcttcttcg gcgctacctg
     7801 cctggtcttc gaatacagcg tggtgttcac catcttccag gtgggactgt acggcttcga
     7861 gtccgtgggc acccctctgg cccagaaggt ggtggtgagg atcaagatgc tgaggctgat
     7921 cttcttcatc gcctggacca tgttccccat cgtgtggctg atttccccca ccggcgtgtg
     7981 cgtgatccac gagaacgtga gcgccatcct gtatctgctc gccgacggcc tgtgcaagaa
     8041 cacctacggc gtgatcctgt ggtccaccgc ctggggagtg ctcgagggaa agtgggaccc
     8101 ggcttgcctc cctggccagg agaagcctga ggccgacgac cccttcggac tgaaccacga
     8161 gaagaatgcc ccccccaacg acgaggtcaa catcagaatg ttcggcaggg cggccgccgt
     8221 gagcaagggc gaggagctgt tcaccggggt ggtgcccatc ctggtcgagc tggacggcga
     8281 cgtaaacggc cacaagttca gcgtgtccgg cgagggcgag ggcgatgcca cctacggcaa
     8341 gctgaccctg aagttcatct gcaccaccgg caagctgccc gtgccctggc ccaccctcgt
     8401 gaccaccttc ggctacggcc tgcagtgctt cgcccgctac cccgaccaca tgaagcagca
     8461 cgacttcttc aagtccgcca tgcccgaagg ctacgtccag gagcgcacca tcttcttcaa
     8521 ggacgacggc aactacaaga cccgcgccga ggtgaagttc gagggcgaca ccctggtgaa
     8581 ccgcatcgag ctgaagggca tcgacttcaa ggaggacggc aacatcctgg ggcacaagct
     8641 ggagtacaac tacaacagcc acaacgtcta tatcatggcc gacaagcaga agaacggcat
     8701 caaggtgaac ttcaagatcc gccacaacat cgaggacggc agcgtgcagc tcgccgacca
     8761 ctaccagcag aacaccccca tcggcgacgg ccccgtgctg ctgcccgaca accactacct
     8821 gagctaccag tccgccctga gcaaagaccc caacgagaag cgcgatcaca tggtcctgct
     8881 ggagttcgtg accgccgccg ggatcactct cggcatggac gagctgtaca agtaagaatt
     8941 cgatatcaag cttatcgata atcaacctct ggattacaaa atttgtgaaa gattgactgg
     9001 tattcttaac tatgttgctc cttttacgct atgtggatac gctgctttaa tgcctttgta
     9061 tcatgctatt gcttcccgta tggctttcat tttctcctcc ttgtataaat cctggttgct
     9121 gtctctttat gaggagttgt ggcccgttgt caggcaacgt ggcgtggtgt gcactgtgtt
     9181 tgctgacgca acccccactg gttggggcat tgccaccacc tgtcagctcc tttccgggac
     9241 tttcgctttc cccctcccta ttgccacggc ggaactcatc gccgcctgcc ttgcccgctg
     9301 ctggacaggg gctcggctgt tgggcactga caattccgtg gtgttgtcgg ggaaatcatc
     9361 gtcctttcct tggctgctcg cctgtgttgc cacctggatt ctgcgcggga cgtccttctg
     9421 ctacgtccct tcggccctca atccagcgga ccttccttcc cgcggcctgc tgccggctct
     9481 gcggcctctt ccgcgtcttc gccttcgccc tcagacgagt cggatctccc tttgggccgc
     9541 ctccccgcat cgataccgtc gacctcgaga cctagaaaaa catggagcaa tcacaagtag
     9601 caatacagca gctaccaatg ctgattgtgc ctggctagaa gcacaagagg aggaggaggt
     9661 gggttttcca gtcacacctc aggtaccttt aagaccaatg acttacaagg cagctgtaga
     9721 tcttagccac tttttaaaag aaaagggggg actggaaggg ctaattcact cccaacgaag
     9781 acaagatatc cttgatctgt ggatctacca cacacaaggc tacttccctg attggcagaa
     9841 ctacacacca gggccaggga tcagatatcc actgaccttt ggatggtgct acaagctagt
     9901 accagttgag caagagaagg tagaagaagc caatgaagga gagaacaccc gcttgttaca
     9961 ccctgtgagc ctgcatggga tggatgaccc ggagagagaa gtattagagt ggaggtttga
    10021 cagccgccta gcatttcatc acatggcccg agagctgcat ccggactgta ctgggtctct
    10081 ctggttagac cagatctgag cctgggagct ctctggctaa ctagggaacc cactgcttaa
    10141 gcctcaataa agcttgcctt gagtgcttca agtagtgtgt gcccgtctgt tgtgtgactc
    10201 tggtaactag agatccctca gaccctttta gtcagtgtgg aaaatctcta gcagggcccg
    10261 tttaaacccg ctgatcagcc tcgactgtgc cttctagttg ccagccatct gttgtttgcc
    10321 cctcccccgt gccttccttg accctggaag gtgccactcc cactgtcctt tcctaataaa
    10381 atgaggaaat tgcatcgcat tgtctgagta ggtgtcattc tattctgggg ggtggggtgg
    10441 ggcaggacag caagggggag gattgggaag acaatagcag gcatgctggg gatgcggtgg
    10501 gctctatggc ttctgaggcg gaaagaacca gctggggctc tagggggtat ccccnnnnnn
    10561 nnnnnnnnnn nnnnnnnnnn nnnnnnnnnn nnnnnnnnnn nnnnnnnnnn nnnnnnnnnn
    10621 nnnnnnnnnn nnnnnnnnnn nnnnnnnnnn nnnnnnnnnn nnnnnnnnnn nnnnnnnncn
    10681 nnnnnnnnnn nnnnnnnnnn nnnnnnnnnn nnnnnnnnnn nnnnnnnnnn nnnnnnnnnn
    10741 nnnnnnnnnn nnnnnnnnnn nnnnnnnnnn annnnnnnnn nnnnnnnnnn nnnnnnnnnn
    10801 nnnnnnnnnn nnnnnnnnnn cctttg
//
