[The description below was written by a language model from this plasmid's Addgene catalogue record and the feature table of its GenBank file.]
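Description:
pFUGW-hGtACR2-EYFP is a 10.8 kb HIV-1-based lentiviral transfer plasmid built on the FUGW backbone for expression of an optogenetic silencer in mammalian cells. It is maintained in E. coli through a high-copy ColE1/pUC-type origin with ampicillin resistance. The backbone also carries an f1 origin and a bleomycin/Zeocin resistance gene preceded by both SV40 and EM7 promoters, so that marker could in principle be expressed in mammalian or bacterial cells. This cassette lies outside the LTR-flanked region and would not be packaged into virus.

The viral genome is transcribed from a CMV enhancer/promoter fused to a truncated 5' LTR, followed by the Psi packaging signal, the RRE for Rev-dependent nuclear export and the cPPT/CTS. A second truncated LTR and a bGH polyadenylation signal close the cassette at the 3' end. Within the LTRs, the human ubiquitin C promoter drives a human codon-adapted anion channelrhodopsin 2 (GtACR2) from the cryptophyte alga Guillardia theta, fused in frame through a NotI site to a C-terminal EYFP. A WPRE downstream enhances transcript stability and expression. The full-length feature table annotates only the EYFP portion of the fusion, and the channelrhodopsin coding region occupies the unannotated interval between the UbC promoter and EYFP. The second, partial record of about 1.6 kb corresponds to the insert and likewise labels only EYFP.

GtACR2 is a light-gated anion channel, so the construct suits transfection or lentiviral transduction of mammalian cells such as neurons for light-driven inhibition of electrical activity. The EYFP fluorescence reports expression and membrane localisation. Virus production requires packaging and envelope functions supplied in trans.
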