Addgene plasmid #67877: pFUGW-hGtACR2-EYFP
Purpose: Mammalian expression construct of human codon-adapted anion channelrhodopsin 2 from Guillardia theta fused in frame to EYFP via a NotI site in the pFUGW vector backbone
Depositing lab: John Spudich. Depositing organization: University of Texas Health Science Center at Houston. Publication: Natural light-gated anion channels: A family of microbial rhodopsins for advanced optogenetics. Govorunova EG, Sineshchekov OA, Janz R, Liu X, Spudich JL. Science. 2015 Jun 25. pii: aaa7484. 10.1126/science.aaa7484 PubMed 26113638.
Backbone
  Vector backbone: FUGW
  Vector type: Mammalian Expression, Lentiviral
Growth in bacteria
  Bacterial resistance: Ampicillin, 100 μg/mL
  Growth temperature: 37°C
  Growth strain: Stbl3
  Copy number: High Copy
Gene/Insert
  Gene/Insert name: hGtACR2 (alt names: GtACR2; Guillardia theta anion channelrhodopsin (ACR))
  Species: Guillardia theta
  Insert size (bp): 1601
  Promoter: UbC
  Tag / fusion protein: EYFP (C terminal on insert)
  Cloning method: Unknown
  Sequencing primers: 5′ n/a
Terms and licenses: Academic/Nonprofit Terms; Industry Terms: Not Available to Industry
Depositor comments: Mammalian Expression construct of human codon-adapted anion channelrhodopsin 2 from Guillardia theta fused in frame to EYFP via a NotI site, in the pFUGW vector backbone
How to cite: pFUGW-hGtACR2-EYFP was a gift from John Spudich (Addgene plasmid # 67877 ; http://n2t.net/addgene:67877 ; RRID:Addgene_67877)
