LOCUS       Exported 1611 bp ds-DNA linear SYN 29-MAY-2021
DEFINITION  Mammalian expression construct of human codon-adapted anion
            channelrhodopsin 2 from Guillardia theta fused in frame to EYFP via
            a NotI site in the pFUGW vector backbone.
ACCESSION   .
VERSION     .
KEYWORDS    pFUGW-hGtACR2-EYFP
SOURCE      synthetic DNA construct
  ORGANISM  synthetic DNA construct
REFERENCE   1 (bases 1 to 1611)
  AUTHORS   Govorunova EG, Sineshchekov OA, Janz R, Liu X, Spudich JL
  TITLE     Natural light-gated anion channels: A family of microbial rhodopsins
            for advanced optogenetics.
  JOURNAL   Science. 2015 Jun 25. pii: aaa7484.
  PUBMED    26113638
REFERENCE   2 (bases 1 to 1611)
  AUTHORS   .
  TITLE     Direct Submission
  JOURNAL   Exported May 29, 2021 from SnapGene Server 1.1.58
            http://www.snapgene.com
FEATURES             Location/Qualifiers
     source          1..1611
                     /organism="synthetic DNA construct"
                     /mol_type="other DNA"
     CDS             889..1605
                     /codon_start=1
                     /product="enhanced YFP"
                     /label=EYFP
                     /note="mammalian codon-optimized"
                     /translation="VSKGEELFTGVVPILVELDGDVNGHKFSVSGEGEGDATYGKLTLK
                     FICTTGKLPVPWPTLVTTFGYGLQCFARYPDHMKQHDFFKSAMPEGYVQERTIFFKDDG
                     NYKTRAEVKFEGDTLVNRIELKGIDFKEDGNILGHKLEYNYNSHNVYIMADKQKNGIKV
                     NFKIRHNIEDGSVQLADHYQQNTPIGDGPVLLPDNHYLSYQSALSKDPNEKRDHMVLLE
                     FVTAAGITLGMDELYK"
     primer_bind     complement(931..952)
                     /label=EGFP-N
                     /note="EGFP, reverse primer"
     primer_bind     complement(1192..1211)
                     /label=EXFP-R
                     /note="For distinguishing EGFP variants, reverse primer"
     primer_bind     1539..1560
                     /label=EGFP-C
                     /note="EGFP, forward primer"
ORIGIN
        1 ggatccatgg cctcccaggt cgtgtacggc gagtgggcca gcacccacac agagtgctac
       61 aacatgagca ggatcgacag caccttcgtg agcctgctgc agctggtgtg ggccgtggtg
      121 agcggatgcc agaccatctt catgatcagc agggccccca aggtgccctg ggagagcgtg
      181 tacctgccct tcgtggagtc catcacatac gccctggcca gcaccggcaa tggcacactg
      241 cagatgaggg acggcaggtt ctttccctgg tccaggatgg ccagctggct gtgcacatgc
      301 cccattatgc tgggccagat ctccaacatg gctctggtga agtacaagag catccctctg
      361 aaccccatcg cccaggccgc cagcattatc agggtggtga tgggcattac cgctaccatc
      421 tcccccgccg agtacatgaa gtggctgttc ttcttcttcg gcgctacctg cctggtcttc
      481 gaatacagcg tggtgttcac catcttccag gtgggactgt acggcttcga gtccgtgggc
      541 acccctctgg cccagaaggt ggtggtgagg atcaagatgc tgaggctgat cttcttcatc
      601 gcctggacca tgttccccat cgtgtggctg atttccccca ccggcgtgtg cgtgatccac
      661 gagaacgtga gcgccatcct gtatctgctc gccgacggcc tgtgcaagaa cacctacggc
      721 gtgatcctgt ggtccaccgc ctggggagtg ctcgagggaa agtgggaccc ggcttgcctc
      781 cctggccagg agaagcctga ggccgacgac cccttcggac tgaaccacga gaagaatgcc
      841 ccccccaacg acgaggtcaa catcagaatg ttcggcaggg cggccgccgt gagcaagggc
      901 gaggagctgt tcaccggggt ggtgcccatc ctggtcgagc tggacggcga cgtaaacggc
      961 cacaagttca gcgtgtccgg cgagggcgag ggcgatgcca cctacggcaa gctgaccctg
     1021 aagttcatct gcaccaccgg caagctgccc gtgccctggc ccaccctcgt gaccaccttc
     1081 ggctacggcc tgcagtgctt cgcccgctac cccgaccaca tgaagcagca cgacttcttc
     1141 aagtccgcca tgcccgaagg ctacgtccag gagcgcacca tcttcttcaa ggacgacggc
     1201 aactacaaga cccgcgccga ggtgaagttc gagggcgaca ccctggtgaa ccgcatcgag
     1261 ctgaagggca tcgacttcaa ggaggacggc aacatcctgg ggcacaagct ggagtacaac
     1321 tacaacagcc acaacgtcta tatcatggcc gacaagcaga agaacggcat caaggtgaac
     1381 ttcaagatcc gccacaacat cgaggacggc agcgtgcagc tcgccgacca ctaccagcag
     1441 aacaccccca tcggcgacgg ccccgtgctg ctgcccgaca accactacct gagctaccag
     1501 tccgccctga gcaaagaccc caacgagaag cgcgatcaca tggtcctgct ggagttcgtg
     1561 accgccgccg ggatcactct cggcatggac gagctgtaca agtaagaatt c
//
