>Addgene plasmid #67877 | pFUGW-hGtACR2-EYFP | addgene partial sequence | sequence record 120493 | hUBCpro-F 5'-TGAAGCTCCGGTTTTGAACT-3'
TGTGTTTTGTGAAGTTTTTTAGGCACCTTTTGAAATGTAATCATTTGGGTCAATATGTAATTTTCAGTGT
TAGACTAGTAAATTGTCCGCTAAATTCTGGCCGTTTTTGGCTTTTTTGTTAGACGAAGCTTGGGCTGCAG
GTCGACTCTAGAGGATCCATGGCCTCCCAGGTCGTGTACGGCGAGTGGGCCAGCACCCACACAGAGTGCT
ACAACATGAGCAGGATCGACAGCACCTTCGTGAGCCTGCTGCAGCTGGTGTGGGCCGTGGTGAGCGGATG
CCAGACCATCTTCATGATCAGCAGGGCCCCCAAGGTGCCCTGGGAGAGCGTGTACCTGCCCTTCGTGGAG
TCCATCACATACGCCCTGGCCAGCACCGGCAATGGCACACTGCAGATGAGGGACGGCAGGTTCTTTCCCT
GGTCCAGGATGGCCAGCTGGCTGTGCACATGCCCCATTATGCTGGGCCAGATCTCCAACATGGCTCTGGT
GAAGTACAAGAGCATCCCTCTGAACCCCATCGCCCAGGCCGCCAGCATTATCAGGGTGGTGATGGGCATT
ACCGCTACCATCTCCCCCGCCGAGTACATGAAGTGGCTGTTCTTCTTCTTCGGCGCTACCTGCCTGGTCT
TCGAATACAGCGTGGTGTTCACCATCTTCCAGGTGGGACTGTACGGCTTCGAGTCCGTGGGCACCCCTCT
GGCCCAGAAGGTGGTGGTGAGGATCAAGATGCTGAGGCTGATCTTCTTCATCGCCTGGACCATGTTCCCC
ATCGTGTGGCTGATTTCCCCCACCGGCGTGTGCGTGATCCACGAGAACGTGAGCGCCATCCTGTATCTGC
TCGCCGACGGCCTGTGCAAGAACACCTACGGCGTGATCCTGTGGTCCACCGCCTGGGGAGTGCTCGAGGG
AAAGTGGGACCCGGCTTGCCTCCCTGGCCAGGAGAAGCCTGAGGCCGACGACCCCTTCGGACTGAACCAC
GAGAAGAATGCCCCCCC
