>Addgene plasmid #67877 | pFUGW-hGtACR2-EYFP | addgene partial sequence | sequence record 120495 | WPRE-R 5'-CATAGCGTAAAAGGAGCAACA-3'
GTCAATCTTTCACAAATTTTGTAATCCAGAGGTTGATTATCGATAAGCTTGATATCGAATTCTTACTTGT
ACAGCTCGTCCATGCCGAGAGTGATCCCGGCGGCGGTCACGAACTCCAGCAGGACCATGTGATCGCGCTT
CTCGTTGGGGTCTTTGCTCAGGGCGGACTGGTAGCTCAGGTAGTGGTTGTCGGGCAGCAGCACGGGGCCG
TCGCCGATGGGGGTGTTCTGCTGGTAGTGGTCGGCGAGCTGCACGCTGCCGTCCTCGATGTTGTGGCGGA
TCTTGAAGTTCACCTTGATGCCGTTCTTCTGCTTGTCGGCCATGATATAGACGTTGTGGCTGTTGTAGTT
GTACTCCAGCTTGTGCCCCAGGATGTTGCCGTCCTCCTTGAAGTCGATGCCCTTCAGCTCGATGCGGTTC
ACCAGGGTGTCGCCCTCGAACTTCACCTCGGCGCGGGTCTTGTAGTTGCCGTCGTCCTTGAAGAAGATGG
TGCGCTCCTGGACGTAGCCTTCGGGCATGGCGGACTTGAAGAAGTCGTGCTGCTTCATGTGGTCGGGGTA
GCGGGCGAAGCACTGCAGGCCGTAGCCGAAGGTGGTCACGAGGGTGGGCCAGGGCACGGGCAGCTTGCCG
GTGGTGCAGATGAACTTCAGGGTCAGCTTGCCGTAGGTGGCATCGCCCTCGCCCTCGCCGGACACGCTGA
ACTTGTGGCCGTTTACGTCGCCGTCCAGCTCGACCAGGATGGGCACCACCCCGGTGAACAGCTCCTCGCC
CTTGCTCACGGCGGCCGCCCTGCCGAACATTCTGATGTTGACCTCGTCGTTGGGGGGGG
